>Addgene plasmid #31563 | pQTEV-ANP32A | depositor full sequence | sequence record 14460 | Author sequence
CTCGAGAAATCATAAAAAATTTATTTGCTTTGTGAGCGGATAACAATTATAATAGATTCAATTGTGAGCG
GATAACAATTTCACACAGAATTCATTAAAGAGGAGAAATTAACTATGAAACATCACCATCACCATCACCA
TAGCGATTACGACATCCCCACTACTGAGAATCTTTATTTTCAGGGATCCGAGATGGGCAGACGGATTCAT
TTAGAGCTGCGGAACAGGACGCCCTCTGATGTGAAAGAACTTGTCCTGGACAACAGTCGGTCGAATGAAG
GCAAACTCGAAGGCCTCACAGATGAATTTGAAGAACTGGAATTCTTAAGTACAATCAACGTAGGCCTCAC
CTCAATCGCAAACTTACCAAAGTTAAACAAACTTAAGAAGCTTGAACTAAGCGATAACAGAGTCTCAGGG
GGCCTGGAAGTATTGGCAGAAAAGTGTCCGAACCTCACGCATCTAAATTTAAGTGGCAACAAAATTAAAG
ACCTCAGCACAATAGAGCCACTGAAAAAGTTAGAAAACCTCAAGAGCTTAGACCTTTTCAATTGCGAGGT
AACCAACCTGAACGACTACCGAGAAAATGTGTTCAAGCTCCTCCCGCAACTCACATATCTCGACGGCTAT
GACCGGGACGACAAGGAGGCCCCTGACTCGGATGCTGAGGGCTACGTGGAGGGCCTGGATGATGAGGAGG
AGGATGAGGATGAGGAGGAGTATGATGAAGATGCTCAGGTAGTGGAAGACGAGGAGGACGAGGATGAGGA
GGAGGAAGGTGAAGAGGAGGACGTGAGTGGAGAGGAGGAGGAGGATGAAGAAGGTTATAACGATGGAGAG
GTAGATGACGAGGAAGATGAAGAAGAGCTTGGTGAAGAAGAAAGGGGTCAGAAGCGAAAACGAGAACCTG
AAGATGAGGGAGAAGATGATGACTAAGCGGCCGCTCGACCTGCAGCCAAGCTTAATTAGCTGAGCTTGGA
CTCCTGTTGATAGATCCAGTAATGACCTCAGAACTCCATCTGGATTTGTTCAGAACGCTCGGTTGCCGCC
GGGCGTTTTTTATTGGTGAGAATCCAAGCTAGCTTGGCGAGATTTTCAGGAGCTAAGGAAGCTAAAATGG
AGAAAAAAATCACTGGATATACCACCGTTGATATATCCCAATGGCATCGTAAAGAACATTTTGAGGCATT
TCAGTCAGTTGCTCAATGTACCTATAACCAGACCGTTCAGCTGGATATTACGGCCTTTTTAAAGACCGTA
AAGAAAAATAAGCACAAGTTTTATCCGGCCTTTATTCACATTCTTGCCCGCCTGATGAATGCTCATCCGG
AATTTCGTATGGCAATGAAAGACGGTGAGCTGGTGATATGGGATAGTGTTCACCCTTGTTACACCGTTTT
CCATGAGCAAACTGAAACGTTTTCATCGCTCTGGAGTGAATACCACGACGATTTCCGGCAGTTTCTACAC
ATATATTCGCAAGATGTGGCGTGTTACGGTGAAAACCTGGCCTATTTCCCTAAAGGGTTTATTGAGAATA
TGTTTTTCGTCTCAGCCAATCCCTGGGTGAGTTTCACCAGTTTTGATTTAAACGTGGCCAATATGGACAA
CTTCTTCGCCCCCGTTTTCACCATGGGCAAATATTATACGCAAGGCGACAAGGTGCTGATGCCGCTGGCG
ATTCAGGTTCATCATGCCGTTTGTGATGGCTTCCATGTCGGCAGAATGCTTAATGAATTACAACAGTACT
GCGATGAGTGGCAGGGCGGGGCGTAATTTTTTTAAGGCAGTTATTGGTGCCCTTAAACGCCTGGGGTAAT
GACTCTCTAGCTTGAGGCATCAAATAAAACGAAAGGCTCAGTCGAAAGACTGGGCCTTTCGTTTTATCTG
TTGTTTGTCGGTGAACGCTCTCCTGAGTAGGACAAATCCGCCCTCTAGATTACGTGCAGTCGATGATAAG
CTGTCAAACATGAGAATTGTGCCTAATGAGTGAGCTAACTTACATTAATTGCGTTGCGCTCACTGCCCGC
TTTCCAGTCGGGAAACCTGTCGTGCCAGCTGCATTAATGAATCGGCCAACGCGCGGGGAGAGGCGGTTTG
CGTATTGGGCGCCAGGGTGGTTTTTCTTTTCACCAGTGAGACGGGCAACAGCTGATTGCCCTTCACCGCC
TGGCCCTGAGAGAGTTGCAGCAAGCGGTCCACGCTGGTTTGCCCCAGCAGGCGAAAATCCTGTTTGATGG
TGGTTAACGGCGGGATATAACATGAGCTGTCTTCGGTATCGTCGTATCCCACTACCGAGATATCCGCACC
AACGCGCAGCCCGGACTCGGTAATGGCGCGCATTGCGCCCAGCGCCATCTGATCGTTGGCAACCAGCATC
GCAGTGGGAACGATGCCCTCATTCAGCATTTGCATGGTTTGTTGAAAACCGGACATGGCACTCCAGTCGC
CTTCCCGTTCCGCTATCGGCTGAATTTGATTGCGAGTGAGATATTTATGCCAGCCAGCCAGACGCAGACG
CGCCGAGACAGAACTTAATGGGCCCGCTAACAGCGCGATTTGCTGGTGACCCAATGCGACCAGATGCTCC
ACGCCCAGTCGCGTACCGTCTTCATGGGAGAAAATAATACTGTTGATGGGTGTCTGGTCAGAGACATCAA
GAAATAACGCCGGAACATTAGTGCAGGCAGCTTCCACAGCAATGGCATCCTGGTCATCCAGCGGATAGTT
AATGATCAGCCCACTGACGCGTTGCGCGAGAAGATTGTGCACCGCCGCTTTACAGGCTTCGACGCCGCTT
CGTTCTACCATCGACACCACCACGCTGGCACCCAGTTGATCGGCGCGAGATTTAATCGCCGCGACAATTT
GCGACGGCGCGTGCAGGGCCAGACTGGAGGTGGCAACGCCAATCAGCAACGACTGTTTGCCCGCCAGTTG
TTGTGCCACGCGGTTGGGAATGTAATTCAGCTCCGCCATCGCCGCTTCCACTTTTTCCCGCGTTTTCGCA
GAAACGTGGCTGGCCTGGTTCACCACGCGGGAAACGGTCTGATAAGAGACACCGGCATACTCTGCGACAT
CGTATAACGTTACTGGTTTCACATTCACCACCCTGAATTGACTCTCTTCCGGGCGCTATCATGCCATACC
GCGAAAGGTTTTGCACCATTCGATGGTGTCGGAATTTCGGGCAGCGTTGGGTCCTGGCCACGGGTGCGCA
TGATCTAGAGCTGCCTCGCGCGTTTCGGTGATGACGGTGAAAACCTCTGACACATGCAGCTCCCGGAGAC
GGTCACAGCTTGTCTGTAAGCGGATGCCGGGAGCAGACAAGCCCGTCAGGGCGCGTCAGCGGGTGTTGGC
GGGTGTCGGGGCGCAGCCATGACCCAGTCACGTAGCGATAGCGGAGTGTATACTGGCTTAACTATGCGGC
ATCAGAGCAGATTGTACTGAGAGTGCACCACATGCGGTGTGAAATACCGCACAGATGCGTAAGGAGAAAA
TACCGCATCAGGCGCTCTTCCGCTTCCTCGCTCACTGACTCGCTGCGCTCGGTCGTTCGGCTGCGGCGAG
CGGTATCAGCTCACTCAAAGGCGGTAATACGGTTATCCACAGAATCAGGGGATAACGCAGGAAAGAACAT
GTGAGCAAAAGGCCAGCAAAAGGCCAGGAACCGTAAAAAGGCCGCGTTGCTGGCGTTTTTCCATAGGCTC
CGCCCCCCTGACGAGCATCACAAAAATCGACGCTCAAGTCAGAGGTGGCGAAACCCGACAGGACTATAAA
GATACCAGGCGTTTCCCCCTGGAAGCTCCCTCGTGCGCTCTCCTGTTCCGACCCTGCCGCTTACCGGATA
CCTGTCCGCCTTTCTCCCTTCGGGAAGCGTGGCGCTTTCTCATAGCTCACGCTGTAGGTATCTCAGTTCG
GTGTAGGTCGTTCGCTCCAAGCTGGGCTGTGTGCACGAACCCCCCGTTCAGCCCGACCGCTGCGCCTTAT
CCGGTAACTATCGTCTTGAGTCCAACCCGGTAAGACACGACTTATCGCCACTGGCAGCAGCCACTGGTAA
CAGGATTAGCAGAGCGAGGTATGTAGGCGGTGCTACAGAGTTCTTGAAGTGGTGGCCTAACTACGGCTAC
ACTAGAAGGACAGTATTTGGTATCTGCGCTCTGCTGAAGCCAGTTACCTTCGGAAAAAGAGTTGGTAGCT
CTTGATCCGGCAAACAAACCACCGCTGGTAGCGGTGGTTTTTTTGTTTGCAAGCAGCAGATTACGCGCAG
AAAAAAAGGATCTCAAGAAGATCCTTTGATCTTTTCTACGGGGTCTGACGCTCAGTGGAACGAAAACTCA
CGTTAAGGGATTTTGGTCATGAGATTATCAAAAAGGATCTTCACCTAGATCCTTTTAAATTAAAAATGAA
GTTTTAAATCAATCTAAAGTATATATGAGTAAACTTGGTCTGACAGTTACCAATGCTTAATCAGTGAGGC
ACCTATCTCAGCGATCTGTCTATTTCGTTCATCCATAGTTGCCTGACTCCCCGTCGTGTAGATAACTACG
ATACGGGAGGGCTTACCATCTGGCCCCAGTGCTGCAATGATACCGCGAGACCCACGCTCACCGGCTCCAG
ATTTATCAGCAATAAACCAGCCAGCCGGAAGGGCCGAGCGCAGAAGTGGTCCTGCAACTTTATCCGCCTC
CATCCAGTCTATTAATTGTTGCCGGGAAGCTAGAGTAAGTAGTTCGCCAGTTAATAGTTTGCGCAACGTT
GTTGCCATTGCTACAGGCATCGTGGTGTCACGCTCGTCGTTTGGTATGGCTTCATTCAGCTCCGGTTCCC
AACGATCAAGGCGAGTTACATGATCCCCCATGTTGTGCAAAAAAGCGGTTAGCTCCTTCGGTCCTCCGAT
CGTTGTCAGAAGTAAGTTGGCCGCAGTGTTATCACTCATGGTTATGGCAGCACTGCATAATTCTCTTACT
GTCATGCCATCCGTAAGATGCTTTTCTGTGACTGGTGAGTACTCAACCAAGTCATTCTGAGAATAGTGTA
TGCGGCGACCGAGTTGCTCTTGCCCGGCGTCAATACGGGATAATACCGCGCCACATAGCAGAACTTTAAA
AGTGCTCATCATTGGAAAACGTTCTTCGGGGCGAAAACTCTCAAGGATCTTACCGCTGTTGAGATCCAGT
TCGATGTAACCCACTCGTGCACCCAACTGATCTTCAGCATCTTTTACTTTCACCAGCGTTTCTGGGTGAG
CAAAAACAGGAAGGCAAAATGCCGCAAAAAAGGGAATAAGGGCGACACGGAAATGTTGAATACTCATACT
CTTCCTTTTTCAATATTATTGAAGCATTTATCAGGGTTATTGTCTCATGAGCGGATACATATTTGAATGT
ATTTAGAAAAATAAACAAATAGGGGTTCCGCGCACATTTCCCCGAAAAGTGCCACCTGACGTCTAAGAAA
CCATTATTATCATGACATTAACCTATAAAAATAGGCGTATCACGAGGCCCTTTCGTCTTCAC
Features (pLannotate 1.2.2; 18 found; start..end, strand, type, name):
     10..54      +  promoter       T5 promoter: bacteriophage T5 promoter for E. coli RNA polymerase, with embedded lac operator
     62..78      +  protein_bind   lac operator: The lac repressor binds to the lac operator to inhibit transcription in E. coli. This inhibition can be relieved by adding lactose or isopropyl-β-D-thiogalactopyranoside (IPTG). lac repressor encoded by lacI
    121..141     +  CDS            7xHis: 6xHis affinity tag
    165..185     +  CDS            capTEV™ (fragment): composite tag for in vivo biotinylation, TEV protease cleavage, and 6xHis tagging
    190..933     +  CDS            ANP32A: AN32A_HUMAN - Also known as C15orf1, LANP, MAPM, PHAP1. Experimental evidence at protein level: Swiss-Prot protein existence level 1. (Microbial infection) Plays an essential role in influenza A, B and C viral genome replication (PubMed:32694517, PubMed:33045004, PubMed:33208942, PubMed:30666459). Mechanistically, mediates the assembly of the viral replicase asymmetric dimers composed of PB1, PB2 and PA via its N-terminal region (PubMed:33208942). Plays also an essential role in foamy virus mRNA export from the nucleus (PubMed:21159877). From Homo sapiens (Human).
    979..1073    +  terminator     lambda t0 terminator: transcription terminator from phage lambda
   1088..1116    +  promoter       cat promoter (fragment): promoter of the E. coli cat gene encoding chloramphenicol acetyltransferase
   1117..1773    +  CDS            cat: CAT_ECOLX - Experimental evidence at protein level: Swiss-Prot protein existence level 1. This enzyme is an effector of chloramphenicol resistance in bacteria. From Escherichia coli. This protein is used as a marker in many commonly used cloning vectors, such as pACYC184.
   1841..1927    +  terminator     rrnB T1 terminator: Escherichia coli rrnB; transcription terminator T1 from the E. coli rrnB gene
   1950..1967    -  promoter       tet promoter (fragment): E. coli promoter for tetracycline efflux protein gene
   1986..2007    -  protein_bind   CAP binding site: CAP binding activates transcription in the presence of cAMP. E. coli catabolite activator protein
   2020..3102    -  CDS            lacI: lac repressor; lacI; The lac repressor binds to the lac operator to inhibit transcription in E. coli. This inhibition can be relieved by adding lactose or isopropyl-β-D-thiogalactopyranoside (IPTG).
   3103..3180    -  promoter       lacIq promoter: lacI (mutant); In the lacIq allele, a single base change in the promoter boosts expression of the lacI gene about 10-fold.
   3229..3270    +  CDS            rop (fragment): Rop protein, which maintains plasmids at low copy number; rop
   3372..3512    +  misc_feature   bom: basis of mobility region from pBR322
   3698..4286    -  rep_origin     ori: high-copy-number ColE1/pMB1/pBR322/pUC origin of replication
   4457..5317    -  CDS            AmpR: β-lactamase; bla; confers resistance to ampicillin, carbenicillin, and related antibiotics
   5318..5422    -  promoter       AmpR promoter: bla
