[The description below was written by a language model from this plasmid's Addgene catalogue record and pLannotate feature annotations shown in this document.]
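Description:
pQTEV-ANP32A is a bacterial expression plasmid for producing human ANP32A (acidic leucine-rich nuclear phosphoprotein 32 family, member A; also known as PP32, LANP, PHAP1 or I1PP2A) as a tagged recombinant protein in E. coli. The backbone, pQTEV, derives from Qiagen pQE-2. It replicates from a ColE1/pMB1-type origin, with a pBR322 bom region and only a fragment of rop annotated, and is selected with ampicillin through the bla gene. A cat (chloramphenicol acetyltransferase) sequence lies downstream of the expression cassette, but the depositor states that it is inactive, so it should not be treated as a marker. The full depositor sequence is about 5.5 kb, consistent with a roughly 4.7 kb backbone plus an insert listed as 822 bp.

Expression is driven by the phage T5 promoter, which is recognised by E. coli RNA polymerase and controlled by lac operator sequences. The plasmid carries its own lacI gene under the lacIq promoter, so repression is tight and induction with IPTG does not rely on a host-encoded repressor. The reading frame begins with an N-terminal polyhistidine tag, annotated as 7xHis, followed by a TEV protease recognition site, and continues into the ANP32A coding sequence, cloned between BamHI and NotI sites that both remain intact. The lambda t0 terminator follows the insert, and an rrnB T1 terminator lies after the cat sequence. This layout allows metal-affinity purification followed by tag removal with TEV protease.

The clone belongs to a structural genomics catalogue of human protein expression clones. It is supplied in the Rosetta strain, which also carries the separate chloramphenicol-resistant pRARE plasmid supplying rare tRNAs to aid overexpression.
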