Addgene plasmid #31563: pQTEV-ANP32A
Depositing lab: Konrad Buessow. Depositing organization: Max Planck Institute for Molecular Genetics. Publication: Structural genomics of human proteins--target selection and generation of a public catalogue of expression clones. Bussow K, Scheich C, Sievert V, Harttig U, Schultz J, Simon B, Bork P, Lehrach H, Heinemann U. Microb Cell Fact. 2005 Jul 5;4:21. doi: 10.1186/1475-2859-4-21. PubMed 15998469.
Backbone
  Vector backbone: pQTEV
  Backbone size w/o insert (bp): 4700
  Vector type: Bacterial Expression
Growth in bacteria
  Bacterial resistance: Ampicillin, 100 μg/mL
  Growth temperature: 37°C
  Growth strain: Rosetta
  Copy number: Unknown
Gene/Insert
  Gene/Insert name: acidic (leucine-rich) nuclear phosphoprotein 32 family, member A (alt name: PSFEp250D092)
  Species: H. sapiens (human)
  Insert size (bp): 822
  GenBank ID: DQ000553
  Entrez Gene: ANP32A (a.k.a. C15orf1, HPPCn, I1PP2A, LANP, MAPM, PHAP1, PHAPI, PP32)
  Tag / fusion protein: His (N terminal on backbone); TEV (N terminal on backbone)
  Cloning method: Restriction Enzyme; 5′ cloning site BamHI (not destroyed); 3′ cloning site NotI (not destroyed)
  Sequencing primers: 5′ TGAGCGGATAACAATTTCACACAG; 3′ GGCAACCGAGCGTTCTGAAC
Terms and licenses: Academic/Nonprofit Terms; Industry Terms: Not Available to Industry
Depositor comments: The vector pQTEV is derived from Qiagen pQE-2 and contains an inactive chloramphenicol resistance gene sequence. The Rosetta bacterial strain contains an additional plasmid. The second plasmid, pRARE, provides rare tRNAs for overexpression of recombinant proteins. It has 4694 bp and is chloramphenicol resistence.
How to cite: pQTEV-ANP32A was a gift from Konrad Buessow (Addgene plasmid # 31563 ; http://n2t.net/addgene:31563 ; RRID:Addgene_31563)
