>Addgene plasmid #31563 | pQTEV-ANP32A | addgene partial sequence | sequence record 61165 | pQE-Fwd 5'-CCCGAAAAGTGCCACCTG-3'
AAATAGGCGTATCACGAGGCCCTTTCGTCTTCACCTCGAGAAATCATAAAAAATTTATTTGCTTTGTGAG
CGGATAACAATTATAATAGATTCAATTGTGAGCGGATAACAATTTCACACAGAATTCATTAAAGAGGAGA
AATTAACTATGAAACATCACCATCACCATCACCATAGCGATTACGACATCCCCACTACTGAGAATCTTTA
TTTTCAGGGATCCGAGATGGGCAGACGGATTCATTTAGAGCTGCGGAACAGGACGCCCTCTGATGTGAAA
GAACTTGTCCTGGACAACAGTCGGTCGAATGAAGGCAAACTCGAAGGCCTCACAGATGAATTTGAAGAAC
TGGAATTCTTAAGTACAATCAACGTAGGCCTCACCTCAATCGCAAACTTACCAAAGTTAAACAAACTTAA
GAAGCTTGAACTAAGCGATAACAGAGTCTCAGGGGGCCTGGAAGTATTGGCAGAAAAGTGTCCGAACCTC
ACGCATCTAAATTTAAGTGGCAACAAAATTAAAGACCTCAGCACAATAGAGCCACTGAAAAAGTTAGAAA
ACCTCAAGAGCTTAGACCTTTTCAATTGCGAGGTAACCAACCTGAACGACTACCGAGAAAATGTGTTCAA
GCTCCTCCCGCAACTCACATATCTCGACGGCTATGACCGGGACGACAAGGAGGCCCCTGACTCGGATGCT
GAGGGCTACGTGGAGGGCCTGGATGATGAGGAGGAGGATGAGGATGAGGAGGAGTATGATGAAGATGCTC
AGGTAGTGGAAGACGAGGAGGACGAGGATGAGGAGGAGGAAGGTGAAGAGGAGGACGTGA
